Addgene plasmid #174425: 6xHis(TEV)-Drp1(K557A,K560A)-StrepII
Purpose: Expresses human Drp1 Isoform 3 with K557A, K560A mutations in bacteria
Depositing lab: Thomas Pucadyil. Depositing organization: Indian Institute of Science Education and Research (IISER), Pune. Publication: Dynamin-related protein 1 has membrane constricting and severing abilities sufficient for mitochondrial and peroxisomal fission. Kamerkar SC, Kraus F, Sharpe AJ, Pucadyil TJ, Ryan MT. Nat Commun. 2018 Dec 7;9(1):5239. doi: 10.1038/s41467-018-07543-w. PubMed 30531964.
Backbone
  Vector backbone: pET15b
  Backbone manufacturer: Novagen
  Vector type: Bacterial Expression
Growth in bacteria
  Bacterial resistance: Ampicillin, 100 μg/mL
  Growth temperature: 37°C
  Growth strain: DH5alpha
  Copy number: Unknown
Gene/Insert
  Gene/Insert name: Drp1
  Species: H. sapiens (human)
  Mutation: K557A, K560A
  GenBank ID: NM_005690.5
  Promoter: T7
  Tag / fusion protein: 6xHis(TEV) (N terminal on insert); StrepII (C terminal on insert)
  Entrez Gene: DNM1L (a.k.a. DLP1, DRP1, DVLP, DYMPLE, EMPF, EMPF1, HDYNIV, OPA5)
  Cloning method: Ligation Independent Cloning
  Sequencing primers: 5′ T7 forward; 3′ T7 reverse
Terms and licenses: Academic/Nonprofit Terms; Industry Terms: Not Available to Industry
How to cite: 6xHis(TEV)-Drp1(K557A,K560A)-StrepII was a gift from Thomas Pucadyil (Addgene plasmid # 174425 ; http://n2t.net/addgene:174425 ; RRID:Addgene_174425)
