[The description below was written by a language model from this plasmid's Addgene catalogue record and pLannotate feature annotations shown in this document.]
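Description:
6xHis(TEV)-Drp1(K557A,K560A)-StrepII is a 7.8 kb bacterial expression plasmid built on the pET15b backbone for producing a mutant form of human dynamin-related protein 1 (Drp1, gene DNM1L) in E. coli. It carries a ColE1/pBR322-type origin together with the bom mobility region and the rop gene, which normally holds copy number down, although the catalogue lists copy number as unknown. Selection is by ampicillin through the β-lactamase gene. Several short tetracycline-resistance fragments and a tet promoter appear in the annotation. These are non-functional remnants of the pBR322 ancestry of the pET backbone, not a usable marker.

The expression cassette consists of a T7 promoter followed by a lac operator and the phage T7 gene 10 ribosome binding site, with a T7 terminator downstream. The plasmid also encodes lacI, so transcription is repressed until IPTG is added, and expression requires a host that supplies T7 RNA polymerase. The open reading frame encodes Drp1 isoform 3 with the lysine-to-alanine substitutions K557A and K560A. It has an N-terminal 6xHis tag separated by a TEV protease cleavage site and a C-terminal StrepII tag. The automated annotation picks up the N-terminal tag region only as a short "capTEV" fragment and does not label the StrepII tag. The small "SET1" fragment before the terminator is probably backbone-derived sequence rather than an intended fusion. The two tags at opposite ends allow sequential affinity purification that enriches for full-length protein, and TEV cleavage can remove the His tag. The associated work concerns Drp1's membrane constriction and severing activity in mitochondrial and peroxisomal fission, so the construct presumably supplies purified mutant protein for such studies. The record does not state what the mutations are intended to disrupt.
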