Features (pLannotate 1.2.2; 20 found; start..end, strand, type, name):
    608..1232    -  CDS            TcR (fragment): tetracycline efflux protein; tet; confers resistance to tetracycline
   1247..1268    -  protein_bind   CAP binding site: CAP binding activates transcription in the presence of cAMP. E. coli catabolite activator protein
   1281..2363    -  CDS            lacI: lac repressor; lacI; The lac repressor binds to the lac operator to inhibit transcription in E. coli. This inhibition can be relieved by adding lactose or isopropyl-β-D-thiogalactopyranoside (IPTG).
   2364..2441    -  promoter       lacI promoter: lacI
   2449..2728    -  CDS            TcR (fragment): tetracycline efflux protein; tet; confers resistance to tetracycline
   2750..2768    +  promoter       T7 promoter: promoter for bacteriophage T7 RNA polymerase
   2769..2793    +  protein_bind   lac operator: The lac repressor binds to the lac operator to inhibit transcription in E. coli. This inhibition can be relieved by adding lactose or isopropyl-β-D-thiogalactopyranoside (IPTG). lac repressor encoded by lacI
   2808..2830    +  RBS            RBS: efficient ribosome binding site from bacteriophage T7 gene 10 (Olins and Rangwala, 1989)
   2849..2865    +  CDS            capTEV™ (fragment): composite tag for in vivo biotinylation, TEV protease cleavage, and 6xHis tagging
   2891..4987    +  CDS            DNM1L (fragment): DNM1L_HUMAN - Also known as DLP1, DRP1. Experimental evidence at protein level: Swiss-Prot protein existence level 1. [Isoform 4]: Inhibits peroxisomal division when overexpressed. From Homo sapiens (Human).
   5021..5070    +  CDS            SET1 (fragment): solubility-enhancement tag derived from T7 phage gene 10B
   5078..5125    +  terminator     T7 terminator: transcription terminator for bacteriophage T7 RNA polymerase
   5148..5252    -  CDS            TcR (fragment): tetracycline efflux protein; tet; confers resistance to tetracycline
   5300..5328    -  promoter       tet promoter: E. coli promoter for tetracycline efflux protein gene
   5441..5545    +  promoter       AmpR promoter: bla
   5546..6406    +  CDS            AmpR: β-lactamase; bla; confers resistance to ampicillin, carbenicillin, and related antibiotics
   6577..7165    +  rep_origin     ori: high-copy-number ColE1/pMB1/pBR322/pUC origin of replication
   7351..7490    -  misc_feature   bom: basis of mobility region from pBR322
   7592..7783    -  CDS            rop: Rop protein, which maintains plasmids at low copy number; rop
   7800..366     +  CDS            YPB1_ECOLX (across the origin): Protein predicted: Swiss-Prot protein existence level 4. From Escherichia coli.
>Addgene plasmid #174425 | 6xHis(TEV)-Drp1(K557A,K560A)-StrepII | addgene full sequence | sequence record 343849 | Addgene NGS Result
ATGGGGGTAATGATACCGATGAAACGAGAGAGGATGCTCACGATACGGGTTACTGATGATGAACATGCCC
GGTTACTGGAACGTTGTGAGGGTAAACAACTGGCGGTATGGATGCGGCGGGACCAGAGAAAAATCACTCA
GGGTCAATGCCAGCGCTTCGTTAATACAGATGTAGGTGTTCCACAGGGTAGCCAGCAGCATCCTGCGATG
CAGATCCGGAACATAATGGTGCAGGGCGCTGACTTCCGCGTTTCCAGACTTTACGAAACACGGAAACCGA
AGACCATTCATGTTGTTGCTCAGGTCGCAGACGTTTTGCAGCAGCAGTCGCTTCACGTTCGCTCGCGTAT
CGGTGATTCATTCTGCTAACCAGTAAGGCAACCCCGCCAGCCTAGCCGGGTCCTCAACGACAGGAGCACG
ATCATGCGCACCCGTGGCCAGGACCCAACGCTGCCCGAGATGCGCCGCGTGCGGCTGCTGGAGATGGCGG
ACGCGATGGATATGTTCTGCCAAGGGTTGGTTTGCGCATTCACAGTTCTCCGCAAGAATTGATTGGCTCC
AATTCTTGGAGTGGTGAATCCGTTAGCGAGGTGCCGCCGGCTTCCATTCAGGTCGAGGTGGCCCGGCTCC
ATGCACCGCGACGCAACGCGGGGAGGCAGACAAGGTATAGGGCGGCGCCTACAATCCATGCCAACCCGTT
CCATGTGCTCGCCGAGGCGGCATAAATCGCCGTGACGATCAGCGGTCCAATGATCGAAGTTAGGCTGGTA
AGAGCCGCGAGCGATCCTTGAAGCTGTCCCTGATGGTCGTCATCTACCTGCCTGGACAGCATGGCCTGCA
ACGCGGGCATCCCGATGCCGCCGGAAGCGAGAAGAATCATAATGGGGAAGGCCATCCAGCCTCGCGTCGC
GAACGCCAGCAAGACGTAGCCCAGCGCGTCGGCCGCCATGCCGGCGATAATGGCCTGCTTCTCGCCGAAA
CGTTTGGTGGCGGGACCAGTGACGAAGGCTTGAGCGAGGGCGTGCAAGATTCCGAATACCGCAAGCGACA
GGCCGATCATCGTCGCGCTCCAGCGAAAGCGGTCCTCGCCGAAAATGACCCAGAGCGCTGCCGGCACCTG
TCCTACGAGTTGCATGATAAAGAAGACAGTCATAAGTGCGGCGACGATAGTCATGCCCCGCGCCCACCGG
AAGGAGCTGACTGGGTTGAAGGCTCTCAAGGGCATCGGTCGAGATCCCGGTGCCTAATGAGTGAGCTAAC
TTACATTAATTGCGTTGCGCTCACTGCCCGCTTTCCAGTCGGGAAACCTGTCGTGCCAGCTGCATTAATG
AATCGGCCAACGCGCGGGGAGAGGCGGTTTGCGTATTGGGCGCCAGGGTGGTTTTTCTTTTCACCAGTGA
GACGGGCAACAGCTGATTGCCCTTCACCGCCTGGCCCTGAGAGAGTTGCAGCAAGCGGTCCACGCTGGTT
TGCCCCAGCAGGCGAAAATCCTGTTTGATGGTGGTTAACGGCGGGATATAACATGAGCTGTCTTCGGTAT
CGTCGTATCCCACTACCGAGATATCCGCACCAACGCGCAGCCCGGACTCGGTAATGGCGCGCATTGCGCC
CAGCGCCATCTGATCGTTGGCAACCAGCATCGCAGTGGGAACGATGCCCTCATTCAGCATTTGCATGGTT
TGTTGAAAACCGGACATGGCACTCCAGTCGCCTTCCCGTTCCGCTATCGGCTGAATTTGATTGCGAGTGA
GATATTTATGCCAGCCAGCCAGACGCAGACGCGCCGAGACAGAACTTAATGGGCCCGCTAACAGCGCGAT
TTGCTGGTGACCCAATGCGACCAGATGCTCCACGCCCAGTCGCGTACCGTCTTCATGGGAGAAAATAATA
CTGTTGATGGGTGTCTGGTCAGAGACATCAAGAAATAACGCCGGAACATTAGTGCAGGCAGCTTCCACAG
CAATGGCATCCTGGTCATCCAGCGGATAGTTAATGATCAGCCCACTGACGCGTTGCGCGAGAAGATTGTG
CACCGCCGCTTTACAGGCTTCGACGCCGCTTCGTTCTACCATCGACACCACCACGCTGGCACCCAGTTGA
TCGGCGCGAGATTTAATCGCCGCGACAATTTGCGACGGCGCGTGCAGGGCCAGACTGGAGGTGGCAACGC
CAATCAGCAACGACTGTTTGCCCGCCAGTTGTTGTGCCACGCGGTTGGGAATGTAATTCAGCTCCGCCAT
CGCCGCTTCCACTTTTTCCCGCGTTTTCGCAGAAACGTGGCTGGCCTGGTTCACCACGCGGGAAACGGTC
TGATAAGAGACACCGGCATACTCTGCGACATCGTATAACGTTACTGGTTTCACATTCACCACCCTGAATT
GACTCTCTTCCGGGCGCTATCATGCCATACCGCGAAAGGTTTTGCGCCATTCGATGGTGTCCGGGATCTC
GACGCTCTCCCTTATGCGACTCCTGCATTAGGAAGCAGCCCAGTAGTAGGTTGAGGCCGTTGAGCACCGC
CGCCGCAAGGAATGGTGCATGCAAGGAGATGGCGCCCAACAGTCCCCCGGCCACGGGGCCTGCCACCATA
CCCACGCCGAAACAAGCGCTCATGAGCCCGAAGTGGCGAGCCCGATCTTCCCCATCGGTGATGTCGGCGA
TATAGGCGCCAGCAACCGCACCTGTGGCGCCGGTGATGCCGGCCACGATGCGTCCGGCGTAGAGGATCGA
GATCTCGATCCCGCGAAATTAATACGACTCACTATAGGGGAATTGTGAGCGGATAACAATTCCCCTCTAG
AAATAATTTTGTTTAACTTTAAGAAGGAGATATACCATGGGCAGCAGCCATCATCATCATCATCACGAAA
ATCTGTATTTCCAAGGCTCGATGGAGGCGCTAATTCCTGTCATAAACAAGCTCCAGGACGTCTTCAACAC
GGTGGGCGCCGACATCATCCAGCTGCCTCAAATCGTCGTAGTGGGAACGCAGAGCAGCGGAAAGAGCTCA
GTGCTAGAAAGCCTGGTGGGGAGGGACCTGCTTCCCAGAGGTACTGGAATTGTCACCCGGAGACCTCTCA
TTCTGCAACTGGTCCATGTTTCACAAGAAGATAAACGGAAAACAACAGGAGAAGAAAATGGGGTGGAAGC
AGAAGAATGGGGTAAATTTCTTCACACCAAAAATAAGCTTTACACGGATTTTGATGAAATTCGACAAGAA
ATTGAAAATGAAACAGAAAGAATTTCAGGAAATAATAAGGGAGTAAGCCCTGAACCAATTCATCTTAAGA
TTTTTTCACCCAACGTTGTCAATTTGACACTTGTGGATTTGCCAGGAATGACCAAGGTGCCTGTAGGTGA
TCAACCTAAGGATATTGAGCTTCAAATCAGAGAGCTCATTCTTCGGTTCATCAGTAATCCTAATTCCATT
ATCCTCGCTGTCACTGCTGCTAATACAGATATGGCAACATCAGAGGCACTTAAAATTTCAAGAGAGGTAG
ATCCAGATGGTCGCAGAACCCTAGCTGTAATCACTAAACTTGATCTCATGGATGCGGGTACTGATGCCAT
GGATGTATTGATGGGAAGGGTTATTCCAGTCAAACTTGGAATAATTGGAGTAGTTAACAGGAGCCAGCTA
GATATTAACAACAAGAAGAGTGTAACTGATTCAATCCGTGATGAGTATGCTTTTCTTCAAAAGAAATATC
CATCTCTGGCCAATAGAAATGGAACAAAGTATCTTGCTAGGACTCTAAACAGGTTACTGATGCATCACAT
CAGAGATTGTTTACCAGAGTTGAAAACAAGAATAAATGTTCTAGCTGCTCAGTATCAGTCTCTTCTAAAT
AGCTACGGTGAACCCGTGGATGATAAAAGTGCTACTTTACTCCAACTTATTACCAAATTTGCCACAGAAT
ATTGTAACACTATTGAAGGAACTGCAAAATATATTGAAACTTCGGAGCTATGCGGTGGTGCTAGAATTTG
TTATATTTTCCATGAGACTTTTGGGCGAACCTTAGAATCTGTTGATCCACTTGGTGGCCTTAACACTATT
GACATTTTGACTGCCATTAGAAATGCTACTGGTCCTCGTCCTGCTTTATTTGTGCCTGAGGTTTCATTTG
AGTTACTGGTGAAGCGGCAAATCAAACGTCTAGAAGAGCCCAGCCTCCGCTGTGTGGAACTGGTTCATGA
GGAAATGCAAAGGATCATTCAGCACTGTAGCAATTACAGTACACAGGAATTGTTACGATTTCCTAAACTT
CATGATGCCATAGTTGAAGTGGTGACTTGTCTTCTTCGTAAAAGGTTGCCTGTTACAAATGAAATGGTCC
ATAACTTAGTGGCAATTGAACTGGCTTATATCAACACAAAACATCCAGACTTTGCTGATGCTTGTGGGCT
AATGAACAATAATATAGAGGAACAAAGGAGAAACAGGCTAGCCAGAGAATTACCTTCAGCTGTATCACGA
GACAAGGTTGCATCTGGAGGTGGTGGGGTTGGAGATGGTGTTCAAGAACCAACCACAGGCAACTGGAGAG
GAATGCTGGCAACTTCAGCAGCTGAAGAGTTATTAGCAGAAGAAAAATCAAAACCCATTCCAATTATGCC
AGCCAGTCCACAAAAAGGTCATGCCGTGAACCTGCTAGATGTGCCAGTTCCTGTTGCACGAAAACTATCT
GCTCGGGAACAGCGAGATTGTGAGGTTATTGAACGACTCATTAAATCATATTTTCTCATTGTCAGAAAGA
ATATTCAAGACAGTGTGCCAAAGGCAGTAATGCATTTTTTGGTTAATCATGTGAAAGACACTCTTCAGAG
TGAGCTAGTAGGCCAGCTGTATAAATCATCCTTATTGGATGATCTTCTGACAGAATCTGAGGACATGGCA
CAGCGCAGGAAAGAAGCAGCTGATATGCTAAAGGCATTACAAGGAGCCAGTCAAATTATTGCTGAAATCC
GGGAGACTCATCTTTGGTGGTCTCATCCTCAGTTCGAAAAATAAGATCCGGCTGCTAACAAAGCCCGAAA
GGAAGCTGAGTTGGCTGCTGCCACCGCTGAGCAATAACTAGCATAACCCCTTGGGGCCTCTAAACGGGTC
TTGAGGGGTTTTTTGCTGAAAGGAGGAACTATATCCGGATATCCCGCAAGAGGCCCGGCAGTACCGGCAT
AACCAAGCCTATGCCTACAGCATCCAGGGTGACGGTGCCGAGGATGACGATGAGCGCATTGTTAGATTTC
ATACACGGTGCCTGACTGCGTTAGCAATTTAACTGTGATAAACTACCGCATTAAAGCTTATCGATGATAA
GCTGTCAAACATGAGAATTCTTGAAGACGAAAGGGCCTCGTGATACGCCTATTTTTATAGGTTAATGTCA
TGATAATAATGGTTTCTTAGACGTCAGGTGGCACTTTTCGGGGAAATGTGCGCGGAACCCCTATTTGTTT
ATTTTTCTAAATACATTCAAATATGTATCCGCTCATGAGACAATAACCCTGATAAATGCTTCAATAATAT
TGAAAAAGGAAGAGTATGAGTATTCAACATTTCCGTGTCGCCCTTATTCCCTTTTTTGCGGCATTTTGCC
TTCCTGTTTTTGCTCACCCAGAAACGCTGGTGAAAGTAAAAGATGCTGAAGATCAGTTGGGTGCACGAGT
GGGTTACATCGAACTGGATCTCAACAGCGGTAAGATCCTTGAGAGTTTTCGCCCCGAAGAACGTTTTCCA
ATGATGAGCACTTTTAAAGTTCTGCTATGTGGCGCGGTATTATCCCGTGTTGACGCCGGGCAAGAGCAAC
TCGGTCGCCGCATACACTATTCTCAGAATGACTTGGTTGAGTACTCACCAGTCACAGAAAAGCATCTTAC
GGATGGCATGACAGTAAGAGAATTATGCAGTGCTGCCATAACCATGAGTGATAACACTGCGGCCAACTTA
CTTCTGACAACGATCGGAGGACCGAAGGAGCTAACCGCTTTTTTGCACAACATGGGGGATCATGTAACTC
GCCTTGATCGTTGGGAACCGGAGCTGAATGAAGCCATACCAAACGACGAGCGTGACACCACGATGCCTGC
AGCAATGGCAACAACGTTGCGCAAACTATTAACTGGCGAACTACTTACTCTAGCTTCCCGGCAACAATTA
ATAGACTGGATGGAGGCGGATAAAGTTGCAGGACCACTTCTGCGCTCGGCCCTTCCGGCTGGCTGGTTTA
TTGCTGATAAATCTGGAGCCGGTGAGCGTGGGTCTCGCGGTATCATTGCAGCACTGGGGCCAGATGGTAA
GCCCTCCCGTATCGTAGTTATCTACACGACGGGGAGTCAGGCAACTATGGATGAACGAAATAGACAGATC
GCTGAGATAGGTGCCTCACTGATTAAGCATTGGTAACTGTCAGACCAAGTTTACTCATATATACTTTAGA
TTGATTTAAAACTTCATTTTTAATTTAAAAGGATCTAGGTGAAGATCCTTTTTGATAATCTCATGACCAA
AATCCCTTAACGTGAGTTTTCGTTCCACTGAGCGTCAGACCCCGTAGAAAAGATCAAAGGATCTTCTTGA
GATCCTTTTTTTCTGCGCGTAATCTGCTGCTTGCAAACAAAAAAACCACCGCTACCAGCGGTGGTTTGTT
TGCCGGATCAAGAGCTACCAACTCTTTTTCCGAAGGTAACTGGCTTCAGCAGAGCGCAGATACCAAATAC
TGTCCTTCTAGTGTAGCCGTAGTTAGGCCACCACTTCAAGAACTCTGTAGCACCGCCTACATACCTCGCT
CTGCTAATCCTGTTACCAGTGGCTGCTGCCAGTGGCGATAAGTCGTGTCTTACCGGGTTGGACTCAAGAC
GATAGTTACCGGATAAGGCGCAGCGGTCGGGCTGAACGGGGGGTTCGTGCACACAGCCCAGCTTGGAGCG
AACGACCTACACCGAACTGAGATACCTACAGCGTGAGCTATGAGAAAGCGCCACGCTTCCCGAAGGGAGA
AAGGCGGACAGGTATCCGGTAAGCGGCAGGGTCGGAACAGGAGAGCGCACGAGGGAGCTTCCAGGGGGAA
ACGCCTGGTATCTTTATAGTCCTGTCGGGTTTCGCCACCTCTGACTTGAGCGTCGATTTTTGTGATGCTC
GTCAGGGGGGCGGAGCCTATGGAAAAACGCCAGCAACGCGGCCTTTTTACGGTTCCTGGCCTTTTGCTGG
CCTTTTGCTCACATGTTCTTTCCTGCGTTATCCCCTGATTCTGTGGATAACCGTATTACCGCCTTTGAGT
GAGCTGATACCGCTCGCCGCAGCCGAACGACCGAGCGCAGCGAGTCAGTGAGCGAGGAAGCGGAAGAGCG
CCTGATGCGGTATTTTCTCCTTACGCATCTGTGCGGTATTTCACACCGCAATGGTGCACTCTCAGTACAA
TCTGCTCTGATGCCGCATAGTTAAGCCAGTATACACTCCGCTATCGCTACGTGACTGGGTCATGGCTGCG
CCCCGACACCCGCCAACACCCGCTGACGCGCCCTGACGGGCTTGTCTGCTCCCGGCATCCGCTTACAGAC
AAGCTGTGACCGTCTCCGGGAGCTGCATGTGTCAGAGGTTTTCACCGTCATCACCGAAACGCGCGAGGCA
GCTGCGGTAAAGCTCATCAGCGTGGTCGTGAAGCGATTCACAGATGTCTGCCTGTTCATCCGCGTCCAGC
TCGTTGAGTTTCTCCAGAAGCGTTAATGTCTGGCTTCTGATAAAGCGGGCCATGTTAAGGGCGGTTTTTT
CCTGTTTGGTCACTGATGCCTCCGTGTAAGGGGGATTTCTGTTC
