>Addgene plasmid #174425 | 6xHis(TEV)-Drp1(K557A,K560A)-StrepII | depositor partial sequence | sequence record 338393 | ORF sequenced using T7 forward and T7 reverse
ATAATTTTGTTTAACTTTAAGAAGGAGATATACCATGGGCAGCAGCCATCATCATCATCATCACGAAAAT
CTGTATTTCCAAGGCTCGATGGAGGCGCTAATTCCTGTCATAAACAAGCTCCAGGACGTCTTCAACACGG
TGGGCGCCGACATCATCCAGCTGCCTCAAATCGTCGTAGTGGGAACGCAGAGCAGCGGAAAGAGCTCAGT
GCTAGAAAGCCTGGTGGGGAGGGACCTGCTTCCCAGAGGTACTGGAATTGTCACCCGGAGACCTCTCATT
CTGCAACTGGTCCATGTTTCACAAGAAGATAAACGGAAAACAACAGGAGAAGAAAATGGGGTGGAAGCAG
AAGAATGGGGTAAATTTCTTCACACCAAAAATAAGCTTTACACGGATTTTGATGAAATTCGACAAGAAAT
TGAAAATGAAACAGAAAGAATTTCAGGAAATAATAAGGGAGTAAGCCCTGAACCAATTCATCTTAAGATT
TTTTCACCCAACGTTGTCAATTTGACACTTGTGGATTTGCCAGGAATGACCAAGGTGCCTGTAGGTGATC
AACCTAAGGATATTGAGCTTCAAATCAGAGAGCTCATTCTTCGGTTCATCAGTAATCCTAATTCCATTAT
CCTCGCTGTCACTGCTGCTAATACAGATATGGCAACATCAGAGGCACTTAAAATTTCAAGAGAGGTAGAT
CCAGATGGTCGCAGAACCCTAGCTGTAATCACTAAACTTGATCTCATGGATGCGGGTACTGATGCCATGG
ATGTATTGATGGGAAGGGTTATTCCAGTCAAACTTGGAATAATTGGAGTAGTTAACAGGAGCCAGCTAGA
TATTAACAACAAGAAGAGTGTAACTGATTCAATCCGTGATGAGTATGCTTTTCTTCAAAAGAAATATCCA
TCTCTGGCCAATAGAAATGGAACAAAGTATCTTGCTAGGACTCTAAACAGGTTACTGATGCATCACATCA
GAGATTGTTTACCAGAGTTGAAAACAAGAATAAATGTTCTAGCTGCTCAGTATCAGTCTCTTCTAAATAG
CTACGGTGAACCCGTGGATGATAAAAGTGCTACTTTACTCCAACTTATTACCAAATTTGCCACAGAATAT
TGTAACACTATTGAAGGAACTGCAAAATATATTGAAACTTCGGAGCTATGCGGTGGTGCTAGAATTTGTT
ATATTTTCCATGAGACTTTTGGGCGAACCTTAGAATCTGTTGATCCACTTGGTGGCCTTAACACTATTGA
CATTTTGACTGCCATTAGAAATGCTACTGGTCCTCGTCCTGCTTTATTTGTGCCTGAGGTTTCATTTGAG
TTACTGGTGAAGCGGCAAATCAAACGTCTAGAAGAGCCCAGCCTCCGCTGTGTGGAACTGGTTCATGAGG
AAATGCAAAGGATCATTCAGCACTGTAGCAATTACAGTACACAGGAATTGTTACGATTTCCTAAACTTCA
TGATGCCATAGTTGAAGTGGTGACTTGTCTTCTTCGTAAAAGGTTGCCTGTTACAAATGAAATGGTCCAT
AACTTAGTGGCAATTGAACTGGCTTATATCAACACAAAACATCCAGACTTTGCTGATGCTTGTGGGCTAA
TGAACAATAATATAGAGGAACAAAGGAGAAACAGGCTAGCCAGAGAATTACCTTCAGCTGTATCACGAGA
CAAGGTTGCATCTGGAGGTGGTGGGGTTGGAGATGGTGTTCAAGAACCAACCACAGGCAACTGGAGAGGA
ATGCTGGCAACTTCAGCAGCTGAAGAGTTATTAGCAGAAGAAAAATCAAAACCCATTCCAATTATGCCAG
CCAGTCCACAAAAAGGTCATGCCGTGAACCTGCTAGATGTGCCAGTTCCTGTTGCACGAAAACTATCTGC
TCGGGAACAGCGAGATTGTGAGGTTATTGAACGACTCATTAAATCATATTTTCTCATTGTCAGAAAGAAT
ATTCAAGACAGTGTGCCAAAGGCAGTAATGCATTTTTTGGTTAATCATGTGAAAGACACTCTTCAGAGTG
AGCTAGTAGGCCAGCTGTATAAATCATCCTTATTGGATGATCTTCTGACAGAATCTGAGGACATGGCACA
GCGCAGGAAAGAAGCAGCTGATATGCTAAAGGCATTACAAGGAGCCAGTCAAATTATTGCTGAAATCCGG
GAGACTCATCTTTGGTGGTCTCATCCTCAGTTCGAAAAATAAGATCCGGCTGCTAACAAAGC
